>Addgene plasmid #223594 | pHR-dSV40-CTLA-4-mGFP | addgene full sequence | sequence record 444049 | Addgene NGS Result
CGATACCGTCGACCTCGAGGGAATTAATTCGAGCTCGGTACCTTTAAGACCAATGACTTACAAGGCAGCT
GTAGATCTTAGCCACTTTTTAAAAGAAAAGGGGGGACTGGAAGGGCTAATTCACTCCCAACGAAGACAAG
ATCTGCTTTTTGCTTGTACTGGGTCTCTCTGGTTAGACCAGATCTGAGCCTGGGAGCTCTCTGGCTAACT
AGGGAACCCACTGCTTAAGCCTCAATAAAGCTTGCCTTGAGTGCTTCAAGTAGTGTGTGCCCGTCTGTTG
TGTGACTCTGGTAACTAGAGATCCCTCAGACCCTTTTAGTCAGTGTGGAAAATCTCTAGCAGCATCTAGA
ATTAATTCCGTGTATTCTATAGTGTCACCTAAATCGTATGTGTATGATACATAAGGTTATGTATTAATTG
TAGCCGCGTTCTAACGACAATATGTACAAGCCTAATTGTGTAGCATCTGGCTTACTGAAGCAGACCCTAT
CATCTCTCTCGTAAACTGCCGTCAGAGTCGGTTTGGTTGGACGAACCTTCTGAGTTTCTGGTAACGCCGT
CCCGCACCCGGAAATGGTCAGCGAACCAATCAGCAGGGTCATCGCTAGCCAGATCCTCTACGCCGGACGC
ATCGTGGCCGGCATCACCGGCGCCACAGGTGCGGTTGCTGGCGCCTATATCGCCGACATCACCGATGGGG
AAGATCGGGCTCGCCACTTCGGGCTCATGAGCGCTTGTTTCGGCGTGGGTATGGTGGCAGGCCCCGTGGC
CGGGGGACTGTTGGGCGCCATCTCCTTGCATGCACCATTCCTTGCGGCGGCGGTGCTCAACGGCCTCAAC
CTACTACTGGGCTGCTTCCTAATGCAGGAGTCGCATAAGGGAGAGCGTCGAATGGTGCACTCTCAGTACA
ATCTGCTCTGATGCCGCATAGTTAAGCCAGCCCCGACACCCGCCAACACCCGCTGACGCGCCCTGACGGG
CTTGTCTGCTCCCGGCATCCGCTTACAGACAAGCTGTGACCGTCTCCGGGAGCTGCATGTGTCAGAGGTT
TTCACCGTCATCACCGAAACGCGCGAGACGAAAGGGCCTCGTGATACGCCTATTTTTATAGGTTAATGTC
ATGATAATAATGGTTTCTTAGACGTCAGGTGGCACTTTTCGGGGAAATGTGCGCGGAACCCCTATTTGTT
TATTTTTCTAAATACATTCAAATATGTATCCGCTCATGAGACAATAACCCTGATAAATGCTTCAATAATA
TTGAAAAAGGAAGAGTATGAGTATTCAACATTTCCGTGTCGCCCTTATTCCCTTTTTTGCGGCATTTTGC
CTTCCTGTTTTTGCTCACCCAGAAACGCTGGTGAAAGTAAAAGATGCTGAAGATCAGTTGGGTGCACGAG
TGGGTTACATCGAACTGGATCTCAACAGCGGTAAGATCCTTGAGAGTTTTCGCCCCGAAGAACGTTTTCC
AATGATGAGCACTTTTAAAGTTCTGCTATGTGGCGCGGTATTATCCCGTATTGACGCCGGGCAAGAGCAA
CTCGGTCGCCGCATACACTATTCTCAGAATGACTTGGTTGAGTACTCACCAGTCACAGAAAAGCATCTTA
CGGATGGCATGACAGTAAGAGAATTATGCAGTGCTGCCATAACCATGAGTGATAACACTGCGGCCAACTT
ACTTCTGACAACGATCGGAGGACCGAAGGAGCTAACCGCTTTTTTGCACAACATGGGGGATCATGTAACT
CGCCTTGATCGTTGGGAACCGGAGCTGAATGAAGCCATACCAAACGACGAGCGTGACACCACGATGCCTG
TAGCAATGGCAACAACGTTGCGCAAACTATTAACTGGCGAACTACTTACTCTAGCTTCCCGGCAACAATT
AATAGACTGGATGGAGGCGGATAAAGTTGCAGGACCACTTCTGCGCTCGGCCCTTCCGGCTGGCTGGTTT
ATTGCTGATAAATCTGGAGCCGGTGAGCGTGGGTCTCGCGGTATCATTGCAGCACTGGGGCCAGATGGTA
AGCCCTCCCGTATCGTAGTTATCTACACGACGGGGAGTCAGGCAACTATGGATGAACGAAATAGACAGAT
CGCTGAGATAGGTGCCTCACTGATTAAGCATTGGTAACTGTCAGACCAAGTTTACTCATATATACTTTAG
ATTGATTTAAAACTTCATTTTTAATTTAAAAGGATCTAGGTGAAGATCCTTTTTGATAATCTCATGACCA
AAATCCCTTAACGTGAGTTTTCGTTCCACTGAGCGTCAGACCCCGTAGAAAAGATCAAAGGATCTTCTTG
AGATCCTTTTTTTCTGCGCGTAATCTGCTGCTTGCAAACAAAAAAACCACCGCTACCAGCGGTGGTTTGT
TTGCCGGATCAAGAGCTACCAACTCTTTTTCCGAAGGTAACTGGCTTCAGCAGAGCGCAGATACCAAATA
CTGTTCTTCTAGTGTAGCCGTAGTTAGGCCACCACTTCAAGAACTCTGTAGCACCGCCTACATACCTCGC
TCTGCTAATCCTGTTACCAGTGGCTGCTGCCAGTGGCGATAAGTCGTGTCTTACCGGGTTGGACTCAAGA
CGATAGTTACCGGATAAGGCGCAGCGGTCGGGCTGAACGGGGGGTTCGTGCACACAGCCCAGCTTGGAGC
GAACGACCTACACCGAACTGAGATACCTACAGCGTGAGCTATGAGAAAGCGCCACGCTTCCCGAAGGGAG
AAAGGCGGACAGGTATCCGGTAAGCGGCAGGGTCGGAACAGGAGAGCGCACGAGGGAGCTTCCAGGGGGA
AACGCCTGGTATCTTTATAGTCCTGTCGGGTTTCGCCACCTCTGACTTGAGCGTCGATTTTTGTGATGCT
CGTCAGGGGGGCGGAGCCTATGGAAAAACGCCAGCAACGCGGCCTTTTTACGGTTCCTGGCCTTTTGCTG
GCCTTTTGCTCACATGTTCTTTCCTGCGTTATCCCCTGATTCTGTGGATAACCGTATTACCGCCTTTGAG
TGAGCTGATACCGCTCGCCGCAGCCGAACGACCGAGCGCAGCGAGTCAGTGAGCGAGGAAGCGGAAGAGC
GCCCAATACGCAAACCGCCTCTCCCCGCGCGTTGGCCGATTCATTAATGCAGCTGTGGAATGTGTGTCAG
TTAGGGTGTGGAAAGTCCCCAGGCTCCCCAGCAGGCAGAAGTATGCAAAGCATGCATCTCAATTAGTCAG
CAACCAGGTGTGGAAAGTCCCCAGGCTCCCCAGCAGGCAGAAGTATGCAAAGCATGCATCTCAATTAGTC
AGCAACCATAGTCCCGCCCCTAACTCCGCCCATCCCGCCCCTAACTCCGCCCAGTTCCGCCCATTCTCCG
CCCCATGGCTGACTAATTTTTTTTATTTATGCAGAGGCCGAGGCCGCCTCGGCCTCTGAGCTATTCCAGA
AGTAGTGAGGAGGCTTTTTTGGAGGCCTAGGCTTTTGCAAAAAGCTTGGACACAAGACAGGCTTGCGAGA
TATGTTTGAGAATACCACTTTATCCCGCGTCAGGGAGAGGCAGTGCGTAAAAAGACGCGGACTCATGTGA
AATACTGGTTTTTAGTGCGCCAGATCTCTATAATCTCGCGCAACCTATTTTCCCCTCGAACACTTTTTAA
GCCGTAGATAAACAGGCTGGGACACTTCACATGAGCGAAAAATACATCGTCACCTGGGACATGTTGCAGA
TCCATGCACGTAAACTCGCAAGCCGACTGATGCCTTCTGAACAATGGAAAGGCATTATTGCCGTAAGCCG
TGGCGGTCTGTACCGGGTGCGTTACTGGCGCGTGAACTGGGTATTCGTCATGTCGATACCGTTTGTATTT
CCAGCTACGATCACGACAACCAGCGCGAGCTTAAAGTGCTGAAACGCGCAGAAGGCGATGGCGAAGGCTT
CATCGTTATTGATGACCTGGTGGATACCGGTGGTACTGCGGTTGCGATTCGTGAAATGTATCCAAAAGCG
CACTTTGTCACCATCTTCGCAAAACCGGCTGGTCGTCCGCTGGTTGATGACTATGTTGTTGATATCCCGC
AAGATACCTGGATTGAACAGCCGTGGGATATGGGCGTCGTATTCGTCCCGCCAATCTCCGGTCGCTAATC
TTTTCAACGCCTGGCACTGCCGGGCGTTGTTCTTTTTAACTTCAGGCGGGTTACAATAGTTTCCAGTAAG
TATTCTGGAGGCTGCATCCATGACACAGGCAAACCTGAGCGAAACCCTGTTCAAACCCCGCTTTAAACAT
CCTGAAACCTCGACGCTAGTCCGCCGCTTTAATCACGGCGCACAACCGCCTGTGCAGTCGGCCCTTGATG
GTAAAACCATCCCTCACTGGTATCGCATGATTAACCGTCTGATGTGGATCTGGCGCGGCATTGACCCACG
CGAAATCCTCGACGTCCAGGCACGTATTGTGATGAGCGATGCCGAACGTACCGACGATGATTTATACGAT
ACGGTGATTGGCTACCGTGGCGGCAACTGGATTTATGAGTGGGCCCCGGATCTTTGTGAAGGAACCTTAC
TTCTGTGGTGTGACATAATTGGACAAACTACCTACAGAGATTTAAAGCTCTAAGGTAAATATAAAATTTT
TAAGTGTATAATGTGTTAAACTACTGATTCTAATTGTTTGTGTATTTTAGATTCCAACCTATGGAACTGA
TGAATGGGAGCAGTGGTGGAATGCCTTTAATGAGGAAAACCTGTTTTGCTCAGAAGAAATGCCATCTAGT
GATGATGAGGCTACTGCTGACTCTCAACATTCTACTCCTCCAAAAAAGAAGAGAAAGGTAGAAGACCCCA
AGGACTTTCCTTCAGAATTGCTAAGTTTTTTGAGTCATGCTGTGTTTAGTAATAGAACTCTTGCTTGCTT
TGCTATTTACACCACAAAGGAAAAAGCTGCACTGCTATACAAGAAAATTATGGAAAAATATTCTGTAACC
TTTATAAGTAGGCATAACAGTTATAATCATAACATACTGTTTTTTCTTACTCCACACAGGCATAGAGTGT
CTGCTATTAATAACTATGCTCAAAAATTGTGTACCTTTAGCTTTTTAATTTGTAAAGGGGTTAATAAGGA
ATATTTGATGTATAGTGCCTTGACTAGAGATCATAATCAGCCATACCACATTTGTAGAGGTTTTACTTGC
TTTAAAAAACCTCCCACACCTCCCCCTGAACCTGAAACATAAAATGAATGCAATTGTTGTTGTTAACTTG
TTTATTGCAGCTTATAATGGTTACAAATAAAGCAATAGCATCACAAATTTCACAAATAAAGCATTTTTTT
CACTGCATTCTAGTTGTGGTTTGTCCAAACTCATCAATGTATCTTATCATGTCTGGATCAACTGGATAAC
TCAAGCTAACCAAAATCATCCCAAACTTCCCACCCCATACCCTATTACCACTGCCAATTACCTGTGGTTT
CATTTACTCTAAACCTGTGATTCCTCTGAATTATTTTCATTTTAAAGAAATTGTATTTGTTAAATATGTA
CTACAAACTTAGTAGTTGGAAGGGCTAATTCACTCCCAAAGAAGACAAGATATCCTTGATCTGTGGATCT
ACCACACACAAGGCTACTTCCCTGATTAGCAGAACTACACACCAGGGCCAGGGGTCAGATATCCACTGAC
CTTTGGATGGTGCTACAAGCTAGTACCAGTTGAGCCAGATAAGGTAGAAGAGGCCAATAAAGGAGAGAAC
ACCAGCTTGTTACACCCTGTGAGCCTGCATGGGATGGATGACCCGGAGAGAGAAGTGTTAGAGTGGAGGT
TTGACAGCCGCCTAGCATTTCATCACGTGGCCCGAGAGCTGCATCCGGAGTACTTCAAGAACTGCTGATA
TCGAGCTTGCTACAAGGGACTTTCCGCTGGGGACTTTCCAGGGAGGCGTGGCCTGGGCGGGACTGGGGAG
TGGCGAGCCCTCAGATCCTGCATATAAGCAGCTGCTTTTTGCCTGTACTGGGTCTCTCTGGTTAGACCAG
ATCTGAGCCTGGGAGCTCTCTGGCTAACTAGGGAACCCACTGCTTAAGCCTCAATAAAGCTTGCCTTGAG
TGCTTCAAGTAGTGTGTGCCCGTCTGTTGTGTGACTCTGGTAACTAGAGATCCCTCAGACCCTTTTAGTC
AGTGTGGAAAATCTCTAGCAGTGGCGCCCGAACAGGGACTTGAAAGCGAAAGGGAAACCAGAGGAGCTCT
CTCGACGCAGGACTCGGCTTGCTGAAGCGCGCACGGCAAGAGGCGAGGGGCGGCGACTGGTGAGTACGCC
AAAAATTTTGACTAGCGGAGGCTAGAAGGAGAGAGATGGGTGCGAGAGCGTCAGTATTAAGCGGGGGAGA
ATTAGATCGCGATGGGAAAAAATTCGGTTAAGGCCAGGGGGAAAGAAAAAATATAAATTAAAACATATAG
TATGGGCAAGCAGGGAGCTAGAACGATTCGCAGTTAATCCTGGCCTGTTAGAAACATCAGAAGGCTGTAG
ACAAATACTGGGACAGCTACAACCATCCCTTCAGACAGGATCAGAAGAACTTAGATCATTATATAATACA
GTAGCAACCCTCTATTGTGTGCATCAAAGGATAGAGATAAAAGACACCAAGGAAGCTTTAGACAAGATAG
AGGAAGAGCAAAACAAAAGTAAGACCACCGCACAGCAAGCGGCCGGCCGCTGATCTTCAGACCTGGAGGA
GGAGATATGAGGGACAATTGGAGAAGTGAATTATATAAATATAAAGTAGTAAAAATTGAACCATTAGGAG
TAGCACCCACCAAGGCAAAGAGAAGAGTGGTGCAGAGAGAAAAAAGAGCAGTGGGAATAGGAGCTTTGTT
CCTTGGGTTCTTGGGAGCAGCAGGAAGCACTATGGGCGCAGCGTCAATGACGCTGACGGTACAGGCCAGA
CAATTATTGTCTGGTATAGTGCAGCAGCAGAACAATTTGCTGAGGGCTATTGAGGCGCAACAGCATCTGT
TGCAACTCACAGTCTGGGGCATCAAGCAGCTCCAGGCAAGAATCCTGGCTGTGGAAAGATACCTAAAGGA
TCAACAGCTCCTGGGGATTTGGGGTTGCTCTGGAAAACTCATTTGCACCACTGCTGTGCCTTGGAATGCT
AGTTGGAGTAATAAATCTCTGGAACAGATTTGGAATCACACGACCTGGATGGAGTGGGACAGAGAAATTA
ACAATTACACAAGCTTAATACACTCCTTAATTGAAGAATCGCAAAACCAGCAAGAAAAGAATGAACAAGA
ATTATTGGAATTAGATAAATGGGCAAGTTTGTGGAATTGGTTTAACATAACAAATTGGCTGTGGTATATA
AAATTATTCATAATGATAGTAGGAGGCTTGGTAGGTTTAAGAATAGTTTTTGCTGTACTTTCTATAGTGA
ATAGAGTTAGGCAGGGATATTCACCATTATCGTTTCAGACCCACCTCCCAACCCCGAGGGGACCCGACAG
GCCCGAAGGAATAGAAGAAGAAGGTGGAGAGAGAGACAGAGACAGATCCATTCGATTAGTGAACGGATCT
CGACGGTATCGCCAAATGGCAGTATTCATCCACAATTTTAAAAGAAAAGGGGGGATTGGGGGGTACAGTG
CAGGGGAAAGAATAGTAGACATAATAGCAACAGACATACAAACTAAAGAATTACAAAAACAAATTACAAA
AATTCAAAATTTTCGGGTTTATTACAGGGACAGCAGAGATCCAGTTTGGATCGATAAGCTTGATATCGAG
GCAGGCAGAAGTATGCAAAGCATGCATCTCAATTAGTCAGCAACCATAGTCCCGCCCCTAACTCCGCCCA
TCCCGCCCCTAACTCCGCCCAGTTCCGCCCATTCTCCGCCCCATGGCTGACTAATTTTTTTTATTTATGC
AGAGGCCGAGGCCGCCTCTGCCTCTGAGCTATTCCAGAAGTAGTGAGGAGGCTTTTTTGGAGGCCTAGGC
TGAATTCTCACCATGGCTTGCCTTGGATTTCAGCGGCACAAGGCTCAGCTGAACCTGGCTACCAGGACCT
GGCCCTGCACTCTCCTGTTTTTTCTTCTCTTCATCCCTGTCTTCTGCAAAGCAATGCACGTGGCCCAGCC
TGCTGTGGTACTGGCCAGCAGCCGAGGCATCGCCAGCTTTGTGTGTGAGTATGCATCTCCAGGCAAAGCC
ACTGAGGTCCGGGTGACAGTGCTTCGGCAGGCTGACAGCCAGGTGACTGAAGTCTGTGCGGCAACCTACA
TGATGGGGAATGAGTTGACCTTCCTAGATGATTCCATCTGCACGGGCACCTCCAGTGGAAATCAAGTGAA
CCTCACTATCCAAGGACTGAGGGCCATGGACACGGGACTCTACATCTGCAAGGTGGAGCTCATGTACCCA
CCGCCATACTACCTGGGCATAGGCAACGGAACCCAGATTTATGTAATTGATCCAGAACCGTGCCCAGATT
CTGACTTCCTCCTCTGGATCCTTGCAGCAGTTAGTTCGGGGTTGTTTTTTTATAGCTTTCTCCTCACAGC
TGTTTCTTTGAGCAAAATGCTAAAGAAAAGAAGCCCTCTTACAACAGGGGTCTATGTGAAAATGCCCCCA
ACAGAGCCAGAATGTGAAAAGCAATTTCAGCCTTATTTTATTCCCATCAATCGTGATCCACCGGTCGCCA
CCATGGTGAGCAAGGGCGAGGAGCTGTTCACCGGGGTGGTGCCCATCCTGGTCGAGCTGGACGGCGACGT
AAACGGCCACAAGTTCAGCGTGTCCGGCGAGGGCGAGGGCGATGCCACCTACGGCAAGCTGACCCTGAAG
TTCATCTGCACCACCGGCAAGCTGCCCGTGCCCTGGCCCACCCTCGTGACCACCCTGACCTACGGCGTGC
AGTGCTTCAGCCGCTACCCCGACCACATGAAGCAGCACGACTTCTTCAAGTCCGCCATGCCCGAAGGCTA
CGTCCAGGAGCGCACCATCTTCTTCAAGGACGACGGCAACTACAAGACCCGCGCCGAGGTGAAGTTCGAG
GGCGACACCCTGGTGAACCGCATCGAGCTGAAGGGCATCGACTTCAAGGAGGACGGCAACATCCTGGGGC
ACAAGCTGGAGTACAACTACAACAGCCACAACGTCTATATCATGGCCGACAAGCAGAAGAACGGCATCAA
GGTGAACTTCAAGATCCGCCACAACATCGAGGACGGCAGCGTGCAGCTCGCCGACCACTACCAGCAGAAC
ACCCCCATCGGCGACGGCCCCGTGCTGCTGCCCGACAACCACTACCTGAGCACCCAGTCCAAGCTGAGCA
AAGACCCCAACGAGAAGCGCGATCACATGGTCCTGCTGGAGTTCGTGACCGCCGCCGGGATCACTCTCGG
CATGGACGAGCTGTACAAGTAAAGCGGCCGCGACTCTAGAGTCGACCTGCAGGCATGCAAGCTTGATATC
AAGCTTATCGATAATCAACCTCTGGATTACAAAATTTGTGAAAGATTGACTGGTATTCTTAACTATGTTG
CTCCTTTTACGCTATGTGGATACGCTGCTTTAATGCCTTTGTATCATGCTATTGCTTCCCGTATGGCTTT
CATTTTCTCCTCCTTGTATAAATCCTGGTTGCTGTCTCTTTATGAGGAGTTGTGGCCCGTTGTCAGGCAA
CGTGGCGTGGTGTGCACTGTGTTTGCTGACGCAACCCCCACTGGTTGGGGCATTGCCACCACCTGTCAGC
TCCTTTCCGGGACTTTCGCTTTCCCCCTCCCTATTGCCACGGCGGAACTCATCGCCGCCTGCCTTGCCCG
CTGCTGGACAGGGGCTCGGCTGTTGGGCACTGACAATTCCGTGGTGTTGTCGGGGAAATCATCGTCCTTT
CCTTGGCTGCTCGCCTGTGTTGCCACCTGGATTCTGCGCGGGACGTCCTTCTGCTACGTCCCTTCGGCCC
TCAATCCAGCGGACCTTCCTTCCCGCGGCCTGCTGCCGGCTCTGCGGCCTCTTCCGCGTCTTCGCCTTCG
CCCTCAGACGAGTCGGATCTCCCTTTGGGCCGCCTCCCCGCAT
Features (pLannotate 1.2.2; 34 found; start..end, strand, type, name):
     38..106     +  CDS            nef (fragment): NEF_HV1Z2 - Experimental evidence at protein level: Swiss-Prot protein existence level 1. Extracellular Nef protein targets CD4(+) T-lymphocytes for apoptosis by interacting with CXCR4 surface receptors. From Human immunodeficiency virus type 1 group M subtype D (isolate Z2/CDC-Z34) (HIV-1).
    108..341     +  LTR            3' LTR (ΔU3): self-inactivating 3' long terminal repeat (LTR) from HIV-1
    366..384     -  promoter       SP6 promoter: promoter for bacteriophage SP6 RNA polymerase
    612..891     +  CDS            TcR (fragment): tetracycline efflux protein; tet; confers resistance to tetracycline
    892..940     -  misc_feature   bom (fragment): basis of mobility region from pBR322
   1042..1077    -  CDS            rop (fragment): Rop protein, which maintains plasmids at low copy number; rop
   1172..1276    +  promoter       AmpR promoter: bla
   1277..2137    +  CDS            AmpR: β-lactamase; bla; confers resistance to ampicillin, carbenicillin, and related antibiotics
   2308..2896    +  rep_origin     ori: high-copy-number ColE1/pMB1/pBR322/pUC origin of replication
   3079..3135    +  CDS            lacI (fragment): lac repressor; lacI; The lac repressor binds to the lac operator to inhibit transcription in E. coli. This inhibition can be relieved by adding lactose or isopropyl-β-D-thiogalactopyranoside (IPTG).
   3142..3471    +  promoter       SV40 promoter: SV40 enhancer and early promoter
   3671..3790    +  CDS            gpt (fragment): XGPT_ECOLI - Also known as gpp, gxu. Experimental evidence at protein level: Swiss-Prot protein existence level 1. Purine salvage pathway enzyme that catalyzes the transfer of the ribosyl-5-phosphate group from 5-phospho-alpha-D-ribose 1- diphosphate (PRPP) to the N9 position of the 6-oxopurines guanine and xanthine to form the corresponding ribonucleotides GMP (guanosine 5'- monophosphate) and XMP (xanthosine 5'-monophosphate), with the release of PPi. To a lesser extent, also acts on hypoxanthine (PubMed:9100006, PubMed:3886014). Does not ribophosphorylate adenine (PubMed:3886014). From Esch
   3790..4125    +  CDS            gpt (fragment): XGPT_ECOLI - Also known as gpp, gxu. Experimental evidence at protein level: Swiss-Prot protein existence level 1. Purine salvage pathway enzyme that catalyzes the transfer of the ribosyl-5-phosphate group from 5-phospho-alpha-D-ribose 1- diphosphate (PRPP) to the N9 position of the 6-oxopurines guanine and xanthine to form the corresponding ribonucleotides GMP (guanosine 5'- monophosphate) and XMP (xanthosine 5'-monophosphate), with the release of PPi. To a lesser extent, also acts on hypoxanthine (PubMed:9100006, PubMed:3886014). Does not ribophosphorylate adenine (PubMed:3886014). From Esch
   4220..4525    +  CDS            frsA (fragment): FRSA_ECOLI - Also known as yafA. Experimental evidence at protein level: Swiss-Prot protein existence level 1. Catalyzes the hydrolysis of esters (PubMed:15808744). Displays esterase activity toward pNP-butyrate (PubMed:15808744). May stimulate mixed-acid fermentation by acting as a fermentation/respiration switch that down-regulates respiration and up- regulates fermentation rates (PubMed:15169777). From Escherichia coli (strain K12).
   4529..4603    +  CDS            small t antigen (fragment): SV40 (simian virus 40) small t antigen
   4605..4670    +  intron         small t intron: SV40 (simian virus 40) small t antigen intron
   4800..4820    +  CDS            SV40 NLS: nuclear localization signal of SV40 (simian virus 40) large T antigen
   5139..5222    +  CDS            large T antigen (fragment): large T antigen from SV40 (simian virus 40)
   5245..5379    +  polyA_signal   SV40 poly(A) signal: SV40 polyadenylation signal
   5546..5875    +  CDS            nef (fragment): NEF_HV1BR - Experimental evidence at protein level: Swiss-Prot protein existence level 1. Extracellular Nef protein targets CD4(+) T-lymphocytes for apoptosis by interacting with CXCR4 surface receptors (PubMed:14990729). From Human immunodeficiency virus type 1 group M subtype B (isolate BRU/LAI) (HIV-1).
   5923..6180    +  LTR            5' LTR (truncated): truncated 5' long terminal repeat (LTR) from HIV-1
   6227..6352    +  misc_feature   HIV-1 Ψ: packaging signal of human immunodeficiency virus type 1
   6336..6674    +  CDS            HIV-1 gag (fragment): gag protein from human immunodeficiency virus 1; gag
   6849..7082    +  misc_feature   RRE: The Rev response element (RRE) of HIV-1 allows for Rev-dependent mRNA export from the nucleus to the cytoplasm.
   7459..7559    +  CDS            Rev (fragment): human immunodeficiency virus 1 (HIV-1) Rev protein; rev; enhances nuclear export of unspliced and incompletely spliced viral mRNAs
   7596..7713    +  misc_feature   cPPT/CTS: central polypurine tract and central termination sequence of HIV-1
   7750..7769    -  misc_feature   MCS (fragment): pBluescript multiple cloning site
   7771..7981    +  promoter       SV40 promoter: SV40 early promoter
   7993..8661    +  CDS            CTLA4: CTLA4_HUMAN - Also known as CD152. Experimental evidence at protein level: Swiss-Prot protein existence level 1. Inhibitory receptor acting as a major negative regulator of T-cell responses. The affinity of CTLA4 for its natural B7 family ligands, CD80 and CD86, is considerably stronger than the affinity of their cognate stimulatory coreceptor CD28. From Homo sapiens (Human).
   8683..9402    +  CDS            mEGFP: enhanced GFP with monomerizing A206K mutation (Zacharias et al., 2002) mammalian codon-optimized
   9414..9444    +  misc_feature   MCS (fragment): pUC18/19 multiple cloning site
   9445..9463    +  misc_feature   MCS (fragment): pBluescript multiple cloning site
   9463..10051   +  misc_feature   WPRE: woodchuck hepatitis virus posttranscriptional regulatory element
  10052..21      +  misc_feature   MCS (fragment) (across the origin): pBluescript multiple cloning site
