[The description below was written by a language model from this plasmid's Addgene catalogue record and pLannotate feature annotations shown in this document.]
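Description:
pHR-dSV40-CTLA-4-mGFP is a lentiviral transfer plasmid on the pHR backbone for expressing human CTLA4 fused at its C terminus to monomeric GFP in mammalian cells. In bacteria it is maintained through a high-copy ColE1/pUC-type origin and selected with ampicillin via the bla gene. The backbone also carries leftovers typical of older pHR-family vectors. These include fragments of pBR322 sequences (TcR, bom, rop) and an SV40 enhancer/early promoter followed by gpt fragments, SV40 small t intron sequences and an SV40 polyadenylation signal. They all lie outside the region between the LTRs, so they are not packaged into virus.

The viral portion runs from a truncated HIV-1 5' LTR through the Ψ packaging signal with a partial gag sequence, the Rev response element for Rev-dependent export of the genomic RNA, and the cPPT/CTS that aids nuclear import of the reverse-transcribed genome. It ends in a ΔU3 self-inactivating 3' LTR, which silences LTR-driven transcription after integration. Expression of the payload therefore depends on an internal promoter, annotated as an SV40 early promoter of about 210 bp. This lacks the enhancer region present in the longer backbone copy, which fits the "dSV40" in the name and suggests a weakened promoter intended for modest expression, although the record does not state this explicitly. The promoter drives the full CTLA4 coding sequence joined through a short linker to mEGFP carrying the monomerizing A206K mutation, followed by a WPRE to enhance transcript stability and expression.

No mammalian selection marker lies within the packaged region, so transduced cells would be identified by GFP fluorescence. The associated publication concerns PD-L1:CD80 cis-interactions and their effects on the CD28, PD-1 and CTLA-4 pathways, consistent with using this construct to generate cells expressing trackable, fluorescently labelled CTLA-4.
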