Addgene plasmid #223594: pHR-dSV40-CTLA-4-mGFP
Purpose: Lentiviral expression of human CTLA4 with mGFP tag in mammalian cells
Depositing lab: Enfu Hui. Depositing organization: University of California, San Diego (UCSD). Publication: PD-L1:CD80 Cis-Heterodimer Triggers the Co-stimulatory Receptor CD28 While Repressing the Inhibitory PD-1 and CTLA-4 Pathways. Zhao Y, Lee CK, Lin CH, Gassen RB, Xu X, Huang Z, Xiao C, Bonorino C, Lu LF, Bui JD, Hui E. Immunity. 2019 Dec 17;51(6):1059-1073.e9. doi: 10.1016/j.immuni.2019.11.003. Epub 2019 Nov 19. PubMed 31757674.
Backbone
  Vector backbone: pHR
  Vector type: Lentiviral ; Mammalian Expression
Growth in bacteria
  Bacterial resistance: Ampicillin, 100 μg/mL
  Growth temperature: 37°C
  Growth strain: NEB Stable
  Copy number: High Copy
Gene/Insert
  Gene/Insert name: CTLA4
  Species: H. sapiens (human)
  Entrez Gene: CTLA4 (a.k.a. ALPS5, CD, CD152, CELIAC3, CTLA-4, GRD4, GSE, IDDM12)
  Tag / fusion protein: mGFP (C terminal on insert)
  Cloning method: Gibson Cloning
  Sequencing primers: 5′ gcctctgcctctgagct; 3′ ccagaggttgattatcgataagc
Terms and licenses: Academic/Nonprofit Terms; Industry Terms: Not Available to Industry
Depositor comments: Plasmid lab code: L727
How to cite: pHR-dSV40-CTLA-4-mGFP was a gift from Enfu Hui (Addgene plasmid # 223594 ; http://n2t.net/addgene:223594 ; RRID:Addgene_223594)
